Addgene plasmid #85798: pAAVS1-Neo-CAG-M2rtTA-H2BGFP (donor AB)
Purpose: donorAB targeting vector for human AAVS1 locus; knock-in of Dox controlled H2BGFP expression system
Depositing lab: Roland Friedel. Depositing organization: Icahn School of Medicine at Mount Sinai. Publication: Gene signatures of quiescent glioblastoma cells reveal mesenchymal shift and interactions with niche microenvironment. Tejero R, Huang Y, Katsyv I, Kluge M, Lin JY, Tome-Garcia J, Daviaud N, Wang Y, Zhang B, Tsankova NM, Friedel CC, Zou H, Friedel RH. EBioMedicine. 2019 Apr 2. pii: S2352-3964(19)30209-9. doi: 10.1016/j.ebiom.2019.03.064. PubMed 30952620.
Backbone
  Vector backbone: N/A
  Backbone size w/o insert (bp): 3955
  Total vector size (bp): 11846
  Vector type: Human Targeting
  Selectable markers: Neomycin (select with G418)
Growth in bacteria
  Bacterial resistance: Ampicillin, 100 μg/mL
  Growth temperature: 30°C
  Growth strain: NEB Stable
  Copy number: High Copy
Gene/Insert
  Gene/Insert name: PPP1R12C (alt names: AAVS1-homol arms T2A-Neo CAG-rtTA-M2 tetO-H2B-GFP; donor AB)
  Species: H. sapiens (human)
  Insert size (bp): 7891
  Mutation: homology arms for knock-in into first intron
  Entrez Gene: PPP1R12C (a.k.a. AAVS1, LENG3, MBS85, p84, p85)
  Cloning method: Restriction Enzyme; 5′ cloning site HindIII (not destroyed); 3′ cloning site HindIII (not destroyed)
  Sequencing primers: 5′ T3
Terms and licenses: Academic/Nonprofit Terms; Industry Terms: Not Available to Industry
Depositor comments: Plasmid cloned by combining vectors obtained from Hockemeyer and Jaenisch (Addgene #60843) laboratories
How to cite: pAAVS1-Neo-CAG-M2rtTA-H2BGFP (donor AB) was a gift from Roland Friedel (Addgene plasmid # 85798 ; http://n2t.net/addgene:85798 ; RRID:Addgene_85798)
