[The description below was written by a language model from this plasmid's Addgene catalogue record and pLannotate feature annotations shown in this document.]
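Description:
pAAVS1-Neo-CAG-M2rtTA-H2BGFP (donor AB) is an 11.8 kb human gene-targeting donor plasmid designed to knock an all-in-one doxycycline-inducible H2B-GFP system into the AAVS1 safe-harbour locus, which lies in the first intron of human PPP1R12C. It is maintained in E. coli through a high-copy ColE1/pUC-type origin and an ampicillin resistance gene. The backbone is not named in the record. Its annotation shows remnants of earlier cloning vectors, including fragments of lacZα, ccdB, Tn5 transposase and a second NeoR/KanR copy, as well as T3 and T7 promoters and lac regulatory elements flanking the insert.

The roughly 7.9 kb payload sits between left and right AAVS1 homology arms of about 800 bp each. Just inside the left arm, a splice acceptor precedes a promoterless neomycin resistance coding sequence terminated by a PGK poly(A) signal. The catalogue name describes this as T2A-Neo, although the T2A itself is not annotated. This gene-trap arrangement means G418 resistance should arise mainly when the cassette is spliced into the endogenous PPP1R12C transcript, which enriches for correctly targeted cells. Downstream, a CAG promoter (CMV enhancer, chicken β-actin promoter and chimeric intron) constitutively drives the reverse tetracycline transactivator, annotated as rtTA-Advanced and named M2rtTA in the record. In the opposite orientation, a tight TRE promoter controls a fusion of human histone H2B to EGFP, followed by SV40 polyadenylation sequences.

After integration, doxycycline allows rtTA to activate the TRE and label chromatin with H2B-GFP. The associated publication concerns quiescent glioblastoma cells. The record does not state which nuclease is used to stimulate targeting.
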