Features (pLannotate 1.2.2; 37 found; start..end, strand, type, name):
     33..836     +  misc_feature   HA-L: left homology arm from the adeno-associated virus integration site (AAVS1) within intron 1 of the human PPP1R12C gene
    843..868     +  misc_feature   SA: splice acceptor site
    961..1764    +  CDS            NeoR/KanR: aminoglycoside phosphotransferase from Tn5; aph(3')-II (or nptII); confers resistance to neomycin, kanamycin, and G418 (Geneticin®)
   1774..1872    +  polyA_signal   PGK poly(A) signal (fragment): mouse phosphoglycerate kinase 1 polyadenylation signal
   1870..2292    +  polyA_signal   PGK poly(A) signal (fragment): mouse phosphoglycerate kinase 1 polyadenylation signal
   2298..2333    +  misc_feature   MCS (fragment): pBluescript multiple cloning site
   2390..2693    +  enhancer       CMV enhancer: human cytomegalovirus immediate early enhancer
   2695..2972    +  promoter       chicken β-actin promoter: No description available
   2973..3989    +  intron         chimeric intron: chimera between introns from chicken β-actin and rabbit β-globin
   4057..4085    +  misc_feature   MCS (fragment): pBluescript multiple cloning site
   4107..4853    +  CDS            rtTA-Advanced: improved tetracycline-controlled transactivator In the Tet-On® system, rtTA-Advanced binds to the Tet-responsive element and stimulates transcription only in the presence of tetracycline or doxycycline.
   4863..4997    -  polyA_signal   SV40 poly(A) signal: SV40 polyadenylation signal
   5020..5103    -  CDS            large T antigen (fragment): large T antigen from SV40 (simian virus 40)
   5097..5327    -  CDS            str (fragment): STR_KLEPN - Protein inferred from homology: Swiss-Prot protein existence level 3. The aminoglycoside phosphotransferases achieve inactivation of their antibiotic substrates by phosphorylation. From Klebsiella pneumoniae.
   5348..5429    -  polyA_signal   SV40 poly(A) signal: SV40 polyadenylation signal
   5452..5535    -  CDS            large T antigen (fragment): large T antigen from SV40 (simian virus 40)
   5576..6295    -  CDS            EGFP: the original enhanced GFP (Yang et al., 1996) mammalian codon-optimized
   6314..6691    -  CDS            H2B: human histone H2B; HIST1H2BJ
   6698..6715    -  misc_feature   MCS (fragment): pUC18/19 multiple cloning site
   6720..7034    -  promoter       tight TRE promoter: Tet-responsive promoter PTight, consisting of seven tet operator sequences followed by the minimal CMV promoter
   7038..7074    -  polyA_signal   bGH poly(A) signal (fragment): bovine growth hormone polyadenylation signal
   7082..7918    +  misc_feature   HA-R: right homology arm from the adeno-associated virus integration site (AAVS1) within intron 1 of the human PPP1R12C gene
   7953..7971    -  promoter       T7 promoter: promoter for bacteriophage T7 RNA polymerase
   7974..8121    +  CDS            lacZα (fragment): LacZα fragment of β-galactosidase; lacZ fragment
   8131..8434    +  CDS            ccdB (fragment): CcdB, a bacterial toxin that poisons DNA gyrase; ccdB; Plasmids containing the ccdB gene cannot be propagated in standard E. coli strains.
   8482..8751    +  CDS            tnpA (fragment): TN5P_ECOLX - Also known as tnp. Experimental evidence at protein level: Swiss-Prot protein existence level 1. Mediates transposition of transposon Tn5 by a 'cut and paste' mechanism. First, the monomeric transposase binds the 19 bp inverted DNA repeats flanking the transposon. Then, dimerization of the DNA- bound transposase creates a synaptic DNA complex. After nicking of the first DNA strand, excision of the transposon proceeds through a series of intermediates. The transposase then mediates the insertion of the transposon at a new site by strand transfer. The activity of the wild- type tran
   8783..9581    +  CDS            NeoR/KanR (fragment): aminoglycoside phosphotransferase from Tn5; aph(3')-II (or nptII); confers resistance to neomycin, kanamycin, and G418 (Geneticin®)
   9602..9652    -  misc_feature   bom (fragment): basis of mobility region from pBR322
   9679..9738    +  promoter       AmpR promoter (fragment): bla
   9831..10691   -  CDS            AmpR: β-lactamase; bla; confers resistance to ampicillin, carbenicillin, and related antibiotics
  10692..10744   -  promoter       AmpR promoter (fragment): bla
  10815..11403   +  rep_origin     ori: high-copy-number ColE1/pMB1/pBR322/pUC origin of replication
  11586..11678   +  CDS            lacI (fragment): lac repressor; lacI; The lac repressor binds to the lac operator to inhibit transcription in E. coli. This inhibition can be relieved by adding lactose or isopropyl-β-D-thiogalactopyranoside (IPTG).
  11691..11712   +  protein_bind   CAP binding site: CAP binding activates transcription in the presence of cAMP. E. coli catabolite activator protein
  11727..11757   +  promoter       lac promoter: promoter for the E. coli lac operon
  11761..11783   +  protein_bind   lac operator (fragment): The lac repressor binds to the lac operator to inhibit transcription in E. coli. This inhibition can be relieved by adding lactose or isopropyl-β-D-thiogalactopyranoside (IPTG). lac repressor encoded by lacI
  11826..11844   +  promoter       T3 promoter: promoter for bacteriophage T3 RNA polymerase
>Addgene plasmid #85798 | pAAVS1-Neo-CAG-M2rtTA-H2BGFP (donor AB) | addgene full sequence | sequence record 169633 | Addgene NGS Result
CTAGTCCTGCAGGTTTAAACGAATTCGCCCTTTGCTTTCTCTGACCAGCATTCTCTCCCCTGGGCCTGTG
CCGCTTTCTGTCTGCAGCTTGTGGCCTGGGTCACCTCTACGGCTGGCCCAGATCCTTCCCTGCCGCCTCC
TTCAGGTTCCGTCTTCCTCCACTCCCTCTTCCCCTTGCTCTCTGCTGTGTTGCTGCCCAAGGATGCTCTT
TCCGGAGCACTTCCTTCTCGGCGCTGCACCACGTGATGTCCTCTGAGCGGATCCTCCCCGTGTCTGGGTC
CTCTCCGGGCATCTCTCCTCCCTCACCCAACCCCATGCCGTCTTCACTCGCTGGGTTCCCTTTTCCTTCT
CCTTCTGGGGCCTGTGCCATCTCTCGTTTCTTAGGATGGCCTTCTCCGACGGATGTCTCCCTTGCGTCCC
GCCTCCCCTTCTTGTAGGCCTGCATCATCACCGTTTTTCTGGACAACCCCAAAGTACCCCGTCTCCCTGG
CTTTAGCCACCTCTCCATCCTCTTGCTTTCTTTGCCTGGACACCCCGTTCTCCTGTGGATTCGGGTCACC
TCTCACTCCTTTCATTTGGGCAGCTCCCCTACCCCCCTTACCTCTCTAGTCTGTGCTAGCTCTTCCAGCC
CCCTGTCATGGCATCTTCCAGGGGTCCGAGAGCTCAGCTAGTCTTCTTCCTCCAACCCGGGCCCCTATGT
CCACTTCAGGACAGCATGTTTGCTGCCTCCAGGGATCCTGTGTCCCCGAGCTGGGACCACCTTATATTCC
CAGGGCCGGTTAATGTGGCTCTGGTTCTGGGTACTTTTATCTGTCCCCTCCACCCCACAGTGGGGCAAGC
TTCTGACCTCTTCTCTTCCTCCCACAGGGCCTCGAGAGATCTGGCAGCGGAGAGGGCAGAGGAAGTCTTC
TAACATGCGGTGACGTGGAGGAGAATCCCGGCCCTAGGCTCGAGACGCGTATGGGATCGGCCATTGAACA
AGATGGATTGCACGCAGGTTCTCCGGCCGCTTGGGTGGAGAGGCTATTCGGCTATGACTGGGCACAACAG
ACAATCGGCTGCTCTGATGCCGCCGTGTTCCGGCTGTCAGCGCAGGGGCGCCCGGTTCTTTTTGTCAAGA
CCGACCTGTCCGGTGCCCTGAATGAACTGCAGGACGAGGCAGCGCGGCTATCGTGGCTGGCCACGACGGG
CGTTCCTTGCGCAGCTGTGCTCGACGTTGTCACTGAAGCGGGAAGGGACTGGCTGCTATTGGGCGAAGTG
CCGGGGCAGGATCTCCTGTCATCTCACCTTGCTCCTGCCGAGAAAGTATCCATCATGGCTGATGCAATGC
GGCGGCTGCATACGCTTGATCCGGCTACCTGCCCATTCGACCACCAAGCGAAACATCGCATCGAGCGAGC
ACGTACTCGGATGGAAGCCGGTCTTGTCGATCAGGATGATCTGGACGAAGAGCATCAGGGGCTCGCGCCA
GCCGAACTGTTCGCCAGGCTCAAGGCGCGCATGCCCGACGGCGAGGATCTCGTCGTGACCCATGGCGATG
CCTGCTTGCCGAATATCATGGTGGAAAATGGCCGCTTTTCTGGATTCATCGACTGTGGCCGGCTGGGTGT
GGCGGACCGCTATCAGGACATAGCGTTGGCTACCCGTGATATTGCTGAAGAGCTTGGCGGCGAATGGGCT
GACCGCTTCCTCGTGCTTTACGGTATCGCCGCTCCCGATTCGCAGCGCATCGCCTTCTATCGCCTTCTTG
ACGAGTTCTTCTGAGGGGATCCGCTGTAAGTCTGCAGAAATTGATGATCTATTAAACAATAAAGATGTCC
ACTAAAATGGAAGTTTTTCCTGTCATACTTTGTTAAGAAGGGTGAGAACAGATGTCCACTAAAATGGAAG
TTTTTCCTGTCATACTTTGTTAAGAAGGGTGAGAACAGAGTACCTACATTTTGAATGGAAGGATTGGAGC
TACGGGGGTGGGGGTGGGGTGGGATTAGATAAATGCCTGCTCTTTACTGAAGGCTCTTTACTATTGCTTT
ATGATAATGTTTCATAGTTGGATATCATAATTTAAACAAGCAAAACCAAATTAAGGGCCAGCTCATTCCT
CCCACTCATGATCTATAGATCTATAGATCTCTCGTGGGATCATTGTTTTTCTCTTGATTCCCACTTTGTG
GTTCTAAGTACTGTGGTTTCCAAATGTGTCAGTTTCATAGCCTGAAGAACGAGATCAGCAGCCTCTGTTC
CACATACACTTCATTCTCAGTATTGTTTTGCCAAGTTCTAATTCCATCAGAAGCTGGGAGCTCCACCGCG
GTGGCGGCCGCTCTAGAACTAGTTATTAATAGTAATCAATTACGGGGTCATTAGTTCATAGCCCATATAT
GGAGTTCCGCGTTACATAACTTACGGTAAATGGCCCGCCTGGCTGACCGCCCAACGACCCCCGCCCATTG
ACGTCAATAATGACGTATGTTCCCATAGTAACGCCAATAGGGACTTTCCATTGACGTCAATGGGTGGAGT
ATTTACGGTAAACTGCCCACTTGGCAGTACATCAAGTGTATCATATGCCAAGTACGCCCCCTATTGACGT
CAATGACGGTAAATGGCCCGCCTGGCATTATGCCCAGTACATGACCTTATGGGACTTTCCTACTTGGCAG
TACATCTACGTATTAGTCATCGCTATTACCATGGTCGAGGTGAGCCCCACGTTCTGCTTCACTCTCCCCA
TCTCCCCCCCCTCCCCACCCCCAATTTTGTATTTATTTATTTTTTAATTATTTTGTGCAGCGATGGGGGC
GGGGGGGGGGGGGGGGCGCGCGCCAGGCGGGGCGGGGCGGGGCGAGGGGCGGGGCGGGGCGAGGCGGAGA
GGTGCGGCGGCAGCCAATCAGAGCGGCGCGCTCCGAAAGTTTCCTTTTATGGCGAGGCGGCGGCGGCGGC
GGCCCTATAAAAAGCGAAGCGCGCGGCGGGCGGGAGTCGCTGCGCGCTGCCTTCGCCCCGTGCCCCGCTC
CGCCGCCGCCTCGCGCCGCCCGCCCCGGCTCTGACTGACCGCGTTACTCCCACAGGTGAGCGGGCGGGAC
GGCCCTTCTCCTCCGGGCTGTAATTAGCGCTTGGTTTAATGACGGCTTGTTTCTTTTCTGTGGCTGCGTG
AAAGCCTTGAGGGGCTCCGGGAGGGCCCTTTGTGCGGGGGGAGCGGCTCGGGGGGTGCGTGCGTGTGTGT
GTGCGTGGGGAGCGCCGCGTGCGGCTCCGCGCTGCCCGGCGGCTGTGAGCGCTGCGGGCGCGGCGCGGGG
CTTTGTGCGCTCCGCAGTGTGCGCGAGGGGAGCGCGGCCGGGGGCGGTGCCCCGCGGTGCGGGGGGGGCT
GCGAGGGGAACAAAGGCTGCGTGCGGGGTGTGTGCGTGGGGGGGTGAGCAGGGGGTGTGGGCGCGTCGGT
CGGGCTGCAACCCCCCCTGCACCCCCCTCCCCGAGTTGCTGAGCACGGCCCGGCTTCGGGTGCGGGGCTC
CGTACGGGGCGTGGCGCGGGGCTCGCCGTGCCGGGCGGGGGGTGGCGGCAGGTGGGGGTGCCGGGCGGGG
CGGGGCCGCCTCGGGCCGGGGAGGGCTCGGGGGAGGGGCGCGGCGGCCCCCGGAGCGCCGGCGGCTGTCG
AGGCGCGGCGAGCCGCAGCCATTGCCTTTTATGGTAATCGTGCGAGAGGGCGCAGGGACTTCCTTTGTCC
CAAATCTGTGCGGAGCCGAAATCTGGGAGGCGCCGCCGCACCCCCTCTAGCGGGCGCGGGGCGAAGCGGT
GCGGCGCCGGCAGGAAGGAAATGGGCGGGGAGGGCCTTCGTGCGTCGCCGCGCCGCCGTCCCCTTCTCCC
TCTCCAGCCTCGGGGCTGTCCGCGGGGGGACGGCTGCCTTCGGGGGGGACGGGGCAGGGCGGGGTTCGGC
TTCTGGCGTGTGACCGGCGGCTCTAGAGCCTCTGCTAACCATGTTCATGCCTTCTTCTTTTTCCTACAGC
TCCTGGGCAACGTGCTGGTTATTGTGCTGTCTCATCATTTTGGCAAAGAATTCGGCTTGATCGAAGCTAG
TGGATCCCCCGGGCTGCAGGAATTCACCATGTCTAGACTGGACAAGATGTCTAGACTGGACAAGAGCAAA
GTCATAAACGGCGCTCTGGAATTACTCAATGGAGTCGGTATCGAAGGCCTGACGACAAGGAAACTCGCTC
AAAAGCTGGGAGTTGAGCAGCCTACCCTGTACTGGCACGTGAAGAACAAGCGGGCCCTGCTCGATGCCCT
GCCAATCGAGATGCTGGACAGGCATCATACCCACTTCTGCCCCCTGGAAGGCGAGTCATGGCAAGACTTT
CTGCGGAACAACGCCAAGTCATTCCGCTGTGCTCTCCTCTCACATCGCGACGGGGCTAAAGTGCATCTCG
GCACCCGCCCAACAGAGAAACAGTACGAAACCCTGGAAAATCAGCTCGCGTTCCTGTGTCAGCAAGGCTT
CTCCCTGGAGAACGCACTGTACGCTCTGTCCGCCGTGGGCCACTTTACACTGGGCTGCGTATTGGAGGAA
CAGGAGCATCAAGTAGCAAAAGAGGAAAGAGAGACACCTACCACCGATTCTATGCCCCCACTTCTGAGAC
AAGCAATTGAGCTGTTCGACCGGCAGGGAGCCGAACCTGCCTTCCTTTTCGGCCTGGAACTAATCATATG
TGGCCTGGAGAAACAGCTAAAGTGCGAAAGCGGCGGGCCGGCCGACGCCCTTGACGATTTTGACTTAGAC
ATGCTCCCAGCCGATGCCCTTGACGACTTTGACCTTGATATGCTGCCTGCTGACGCTCTTGACGATTTTG
ACCTTGACATGCTCCCCGGGTAACTAAGTAAGGATCCAGACATGATAAGATACATTGATGAGTTTGGACA
AACCACAACTAGAATGCAGTGAAAAAAATGCTTTATTTGTGAAATTTGTGATGCTATTGCTTTATTTGTA
ACCATTATAAGCTGCAATAAACAAGTTAACAACAACAATTGCATTCATTTTATGTTTCAGGTTCAGGGGG
AGGTGTGGGAGGTTTTTTAAAGCAAGTAAAACCTCTACAAATGTGGTATGGCTGATTATGATCCTGCAAG
CCTCGTCGTCCTGGCCGGACCACGCTATCTGTGCAAGGTCCCCGGCCCCGGACGCGCGCTCCATGAGCAG
AGCGCCCGCCGCCGAGGCGAAGACTCGGGCGGCGCCCTGCCCGTCCCACCAGGTCAACAGGCGGTAACCG
GCCTCTTCATCGGGAATGCGCGCGACCTTCAGCATCGCCGGCATGTCCCCCTGGCGGACGGGAAGTATCC
AGCTCGACCAAGCTTAGTACTGTCGAGGCAGTGAAAAAAATGCTTTATTTGTGAAATTTGTGATGCTATT
GCTTTATTTGTAACCATTATAAGCTGCAATAAACAAGTTAACAACAACAATTGCATTCATTTTATGTTTC
AGGTTCAGGGGGAGGTGTGGGAGGTTTTTTAAAGCAAGTAAAACCTCTACAAATGTGGTATGGCTGATTA
TGATCCTCTAGAGATATCGTCGACAAGCTTATCGATGCGGCCGCTTTACTTGTACAGCTCGTCCATGCCG
AGAGTGATCCCGGCGGCGGTCACGAACTCCAGCAGGACCATGTGATCGCGCTTCTCGTTGGGGTCTTTGC
TCAGGGCGGACTGGGTGCTCAGGTAGTGGTTGTCGGGCAGCAGCACGGGGCCGTCGCCGATGGGGGTGTT
CTGCTGGTAGTGGTCGGCGAGCTGCACGCTGCCGTCCTCGATGTTGTGGCGGATCTTGAAGTTCACCTTG
ATGCCGTTCTTCTGCTTGTCGGCCATGATATAGACGTTGTGGCTGTTGTAGTTGTACTCCAGCTTGTGCC
CCAGGATGTTGCCGTCCTCCTTGAAGTCGATGCCCTTCAGCTCGATGCGGTTCACCAGGGTGTCGCCCTC
GAACTTCACCTCGGCGCGGGTCTTGTAGTTGCCGTCGTCCTTGAAGAAGATGGTGCGCTCCTGGACGTAG
CCTTCGGGCATGGCGGACTTGAAGAAGTCGTGCTGCTTCATGTGGTCGGGGTAGCGGCTGAAGCACTGCA
CGCCGTAGGTCAGGGTGGTCACGAGGGTGGGCCAGGGCACGGGCAGCTTGCCGGTGGTGCAGATGAACTT
CAGGGTCAGCTTGCCGTAGGTGGCATCGCCCTCGCCCTCGCCGGACACGCTGAACTTGTGGCCGTTTACG
TCGCCGTCCAGCTCGACCAGGATGGGCACCACCCCGGTGAACAGCTCCTCGCCCTTGCTCACCATGGTGG
CGACCGGTGGATCCTTAGCGCTGGTGTACTTGGTGATGGCCTTAGTACCCTCGGACACGGCGTGCTTGGC
CAACTCCCCAGGCAGCAGCAGGCGCACGGCCGTCTGGATCTCCCTGGAGGTGATGGTCGAGCGCTTGTTG
TAATGCGCCAGGCGGGAAGCCTCACCTGCGATGCGCTCGAAAATGTCGTTCACAAACGAATTCATGATGC
CCATGGCCTTGGACGAAATGCCGGTGTCAGGGTGGACCTGCTTCAGAACCTTGTACACATAGATGGAATA
GCTCTCCTTGCGGCTGCGCTTGCGCTTCTTGCCGCCTTTCTTCTGCGCCTTAGTCACCGCCTTCTTGGAG
CCCTTTTTCGGGGCGGGAGCAGACTTCGCTGGCTCTGGCATGGTGGCGGTACCGAGCTCGAATTCTCCAG
GCGATCTGACGGTTCACTAAACGAGCTCTGCTTATATAGGCCTCCCACCGTACACGCCTACCTCGACATA
CGTTCTCTATCACTGATAGGGAGTAAACTCGACATACGTTCTCTATCACTGATAGGGATAAACTCGACAT
ACGTTCTCTATCACTGATAGGGAGTAAACTCGACATACGTTCTCTATCACTGATAGGGAGTAAACTCGAC
ATACGTTCTCTATCACTGATAGGGAGTAAACTCGACATCGTTCTCTATCACTGATAGGGAGTAAACTCGA
CATACGTTCTCTATCACTGATAGGGAGTAAACTCGACCCATAGAGCCCACCGCATCCCCAGCATGCCTGC
TATTAAGCTTTACTAGGGACAGGATTGGTGACAGAAAAGCCCCATCCTTAGGCCTCCTCCTTCCTAGTCT
CCTGATATTGGGTCTAACCCCCACCTCCTGTTAGGCAGATTCCTTATCTGGTGACACACCCCCATTTCCT
GGAGCCATCTCTCTCCTTGCCAGAACCTCTAAGGTTTGCTTACGATGGAGCCAGAGAGGATCCTGGGAGG
GAGAGCTTGGCAGGGGGTGGGAGGGAAGGGGGGGATGCGTGACCTGCCCGGTTCTCAGTGGCCACCCTGC
GCTACCCTCTCCCAGAACCTGAGCTGCTCTGACGCGGCTGTCTGGTGCGTTTCACTGATCCTGGTGCTGC
AGCTTCCTTACACTTCCCAAGAGGAGAAGCAGTTTGGAAAAACAAAATCAGAATAAGTTGGTCCTGAGTT
CTAACTTTGGCTCTTCACCTTTCTAGTCCCCAATTTATATTGTTCCTCCGTGCGTCAGTTTTACCTGTGA
GATAAGGCCAGTAGCCAGCCCCGTCCTGGCAGGGCTGTGGTGAGGAGGGGGGTGTCCGTGTGGAAAACTC
CCTTTGTGAGAATGGTGCGTCCTAGGTGTTCACCAGGTCGTGGCCGCCTCTACTCCCTTTCTCTTTCTCC
ATCCTTCTTTCCTTAAAGAGTCCCCAGTGCTATCTGGGACATATTCCTCCGCCCAGAGCAGGGTCCCGCT
TCCCTAAGGCCCTGCTCTGGGCTTCTGGGTTTGAGTCCTTGGCAAGCCCAGGAGAGGCGCTCAGGCTTCC
CTGTCCCCCTTCCTCGTCCACCATCTCATGCCCCTGGCTCTCCTGCCCCTTCCCTACAGGGGTTCCTGGC
TCTGCTCTAAGGGCGAATTCGCGGCCGCTAAATTCAATTCGCCCTATAGTGAGTCGTATTACAATTCACT
GGCCGTCGTTTTACAACGTCGTGACTGGGAAAACCCTGGCGTTACCCAACTTAATCGCCTTGCAGCACAT
CCCCCTTTCGCCAGCTGGCGTAATAGCGAAGAGGCCCGCACCGATCGCCCTTCCCAACAGTTGCGCAGCC
TATACGTACGGCAGTTTAAGGTTTACACCTATAAAAGAGAGAGCCGTTATCGTCTGTTTGTGGATGTACA
GAGTGATATTATTGACACGCCGGGGCGACGGATGGTGATCCCCCTGGCCAGTGCACGTCTGCTGTCAGAT
AAAGTCTCCCGTGAACTTTACCCGGTGGTGCATATCGGGGATGAAAGCTGGCGCATGATGACCACCGATA
TGGCCAGTGTGCCGGTCTCCGTTATCGGGGAAGAAGTGGCTGATCTCAGCCACCGCGAAAATGACATCAA
AAACGCCATTAACCTGATGTTCTGGGGAATATAAATGTCAGGCATGAGATTATCAAAAAGGATCTTCACC
TAGATCCTTTTCACGTAGAAAGCCAGTCCGCAGAAACGGTGCTGACCCCGGATGAATGTCAGCTACTGGG
CTATCTGGACAAGGGAAAACGCAAGCGCAAAGAGAAAGCAGGTAGCTTGCAGTGGGCTTACATGGCGATA
GCTAGACTGGGCGGTTTTATGGACAGCAAGCGAACCGGAATTGCCAGCTGGGGCGCCCTCTGGTAAGGTT
GGGAAGCCCTGCAAAGTAAACTGGATGGCTTTCTTGCCGCCAAGGATCTGATGGCGCAGGGGATCAAGCT
CTGATCAAGAGACAGGATGAGGATCGTTTCGCATGATTGAACAAGATGGATTGCACGCAGGTTCTCCGGC
CGCTTGGGTGGAGAGGCTATTCGGCTATGACTGGGCACAACAGACAATCGGCTGCTCTGATGCCGCCGTG
TTCCGGCTGTCAGCGCAGGGGCGCCCGGTTCTTTTTGTCAAGACCGACCTGTCCGGTGCCCTGAATGAAC
TGCAAGACGAGGCAGCGCGGCTATCGTGGCTGGCCACGACGGGCGTTCCTTGCGCAGCTGTGCTCGACGT
TGTCACTGAAGCGGGAAGGGACTGGCTGCTATTGGGCGAAGTGCCGGGGCAGGATCTCCTGTCATCTCAC
CTTGCTCCTGCCGAGAAAGTATCCATCATGGCTGATGCAATGCGGCGGCTGCATACGCTTGATCCGGCTA
CCTGCCCATTCGACCACCAAGCGAAACATCGCATCGAGCGAGCACGTACTCGGATGGAAGCCGGTCTTGT
CGATCAGGATGATCTGGACGAAGAGCATCAGGGGCTCGCGCCAGCCGAACTGTTCGCCAGGCTCAAGGCG
AGCATGCCCGACGGCGAGGATCTCGTCGTGACCCATGCATGGCGATGCCTGCTTGCCGAATATCATGGTG
GAAAATGGCCGCTTTTCTGGATTCATCGACTGTGGCCGGCTGGGTGTGGCGGACCGCTATCAGGACATAG
CGTTGGCTACCCGTGATATTGCTGAAGAGCTTGGCGGCGAATGGGCTGACCGCTTCCTCGTGCTTTACGG
TATCGCCGCTCCCGATTCGCAGCGCATCGCCTTCTATCGCCTTCTTGACGAGTTCTTCTGAATTATTAAC
GCTTACAATTTCCTGATGCGGTATTTTCTCCTTACGCATCTGTGCGGTATTTCACACCGCATCAGGTGGC
ACTTTTCGGGGAAATGTGCGCGGAACCCCTATTTGTTTATTTTTCTAAATACATTCAAATATGTATCCGC
TCATGAGATTATCAAAAAGGATCTTCACCTAGATCCTTTTAAATTAAAAATGAAGTTTTAAATCAATCTA
AAGTATATATGAGTAAACTTGGTCTGACAGTTACCAATGCTTAATCAGTGAGGCACCTATCTCAGCGATC
TGTCTATTTCGTTCATCCATAGTTGCCTGACTCCCCGTCGTGTAGATAACTACGATACGGGAGGGCTTAC
CATCTGGCCCCAGTGCTGCAATGATACCGCGAGACCCACGCTCACCGGCTCCAGATTTATCAGCAATAAA
CCAGCCAGCCGGAAGGGCCGAGCGCAGAAGTGGTCCTGCAACTTTATCCGCCTCCATCCAGTCTATTAAT
TGTTGCCGGGAAGCTAGAGTAAGTAGTTCGCCAGTTAATAGTTTGCGCAACGTTGTTGCCATTGCTACAG
GCATCGTGGTGTCACGCTCGTCGTTTGGTATGGCTTCATTCAGCTCCGGTTCCCAACGATCAAGGCGAGT
TACATGATCCCCCATGTTGTGCAAAAAAGCGGTTAGCTCCTTCGGTCCTCCGATCGTTGTCAGAAGTAAG
TTGGCCGCAGTGTTATCACTCATGGTTATGGCAGCACTGCATAATTCTCTTACTGTCATGCCATCCGTAA
GATGCTTTTCTGTGACTGGTGAATACTCAACCAAGTCATTCTGAGAATAGTGTATGCGGCGACCGAGTTG
CTCTTGCCCGGCGTCAATACGGGATAATACCGCGCCACATAGCAGAACTTTAAAAGTGCTCATCATTGGA
AAACGTTCTTCGGGGCGAAAACTCTCAAGGATCTTACCGCTGTTGAGATCCAGTTCGATGTAACCCACTC
GTGCACCCAACTGATCTTCAGCATCTTTTACTTTCACCAGCGTTTCTGGGTGAGCAAAAACAGGAAGGCA
AAATGCCGCAAAAAAGGGAATAAGGGCGACACGGAAATGTTGAATACTCATACTCTTCCTTTTTCAATAT
TATTGAAGCATTTATCAGGGTTATTGTCTCATGACCAAAATCCCTTAACGTGAGTTTTCGTTCCACTGAG
CGTCAGACCCCGTAGAAAAGATCAAAGGATCTTCTTGAGATCCTTTTTTTCTGCGCGTAATCTGCTGCTT
GCAAACAAAAAAACCACCGCTACCAGCGGTGGTTTGTTTGCCGGATCAAGAGCTACCAACTCTTTTTCCG
AAGGTAACTGGCTTCAGCAGAGCGCAGATACCAAATACTGTTCTTCTAGTGTAGCCGTAGTTAGGCCACC
ACTTCAAGAACTCTGTAGCACCGCCTACATACCTCGCTCTGCTAATCCTGTTACCAGTGGCTGCTGCCAG
TGGCGATAAGTCGTGTCTTACCGGGTTGGACTCAAGACGATAGTTACCGGATAAGGCGCAGCGGTCGGGC
TGAACGGGGGGTTCGTGCACACAGCCCAGCTTGGAGCGAACGACCTACACCGAACTGAGATACCTACAGC
GTGAGCTATGAGAAAGCGCCACGCTTCCCGAAGGGAGAAAGGCGGACAGGTATCCGGTAAGCGGCAGGGT
CGGAACAGGAGAGCGCACGAGGGAGCTTCCAGGGGGAAACGCCTGGTATCTTTATAGTCCTGTCGGGTTT
CGCCACCTCTGACTTGAGCGTCGATTTTTGTGATGCTCGTCAGGGGGGCGGAGCCTATGGAAAAACGCCA
GCAACGCGGCCTTTTTACGGTTCCTGGCCTTTTGCTGGCCTTTTGCTCACATGTTCTTTCCTGCGTTATC
CCCTGATTCTGTGGATAACCGTATTACCGCCTTTGAGTGAGCTGATACCGCTCGCCGCAGCCGAACGACC
GAGCGCAGCGAGTCAGTGAGCGAGGAAGCGGAAGAGCGCCCAATACGCAAACCGCCTCTCCCCGCGCGTT
GGCCGATTCATTAATGCAGCTGGCACGACAGGTTTCCCGACTGGAAAGCGGGCAGTGAGCGCAACGCAAT
TAATGTGAGTTAGCTCACTCATTAGGCACCCCAGGCTTTACACTTTATGCTTCCGGCTCGTATGTTGTGT
GGAATTGTGAGCGGATAACAATTTCACACAGGAAACAGCTATGACCATGATTACGCCAAGCTCAGAATTA
ACCCTCACTAAAGGGA
